Addgene plasmid #111466: B1-4
Purpose: translational elongation factor Tu
Depositing lab: Cheemeng Tan. Depositing organization: University of California, Davis. Publication: Synthetic microbial consortia enable rapid assembly of pure translation machinery. Villarreal F, Contreras-Llano LE, Chavez M, Ding Y, Fan J, Pan T, Tan C. Nat Chem Biol. 2018 Jan;14(1):29-35. doi: 10.1038/nchembio.2514. Epub 2017 Nov 13. PubMed 29131146.
Backbone
  Vector backbone: pET15b
  Vector type: Bacterial Expression
Growth in bacteria
  Bacterial resistance: Ampicillin, 100 μg/mL
  Growth temperature: 37°C
  Growth strain: DH5alpha
  Copy number: High Copy
Gene/Insert
  Gene/Insert name: translational elongation factor Tu
  GenBank ID: WP_000031783.1
  Tag / fusion protein: 6xHis (C terminal on backbone)
  Cloning method: Gibson Cloning
Terms and licenses: Academic/Nonprofit Terms; Industry Terms: Not Available to Industry
Depositor comments: Gene comes from E.coli.
How to cite: B1-4 was a gift from Cheemeng Tan (Addgene plasmid # 111466 ; http://n2t.net/addgene:111466 ; RRID:Addgene_111466)
