[The description below was written by a language model from this plasmid's Addgene catalogue record and pLannotate feature annotations shown in this document.]
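Description:
B1-4 is a bacterial expression plasmid built on the pET15b backbone that carries the Escherichia coli gene for translational elongation factor Tu (annotated as tufA), inserted by Gibson assembly. The sequenced plasmid is about 6.9 kb and is maintained in E. coli through a ColE1/pMB1-type origin, accompanied by the pBR322-derived bom site and the rop gene. The catalogue lists it as high copy, although rop is normally associated with copy-number restraint. Selection is by ampicillin through the β-lactamase gene and its own promoter. Several tetracycline-resistance fragments and a tet promoter are annotated, but these are non-functional remnants of the pBR322 lineage rather than a usable marker.

Expression follows the standard pET design. A T7 promoter fused to a lac operator drives the tufA open reading frame, which is preceded by the strong ribosome binding site from phage T7 gene 10 and followed by a T7 terminator. The plasmid also encodes lacI under its own promoter, so transcription stays repressed until IPTG or lactose is added, and it requires a host that supplies T7 RNA polymerase. The catalogue describes a C-terminal 6xHis tag for affinity purification. The feature table does not annotate the tag itself, though there is a short unannotated stretch between the end of tufA and the terminator region. A small fragment matched to a T7 gene 10-derived solubility tag lies there too and is probably vector sequence rather than a designed fusion.

The associated publication concerns assembling purified translation machinery using synthetic microbial consortia. This suggests the construct is used to overproduce His-tagged EF-Tu as one component of a reconstituted cell-free protein synthesis system.
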