Features (pLannotate 1.2.2; 19 found; start..end, strand, type, name):
    274..292     +  promoter       T7 promoter: promoter for bacteriophage T7 RNA polymerase
    293..317     +  protein_bind   lac operator: The lac repressor binds to the lac operator to inhibit transcription in E. coli. This inhibition can be relieved by adding lactose or isopropyl-β-D-thiogalactopyranoside (IPTG). lac repressor encoded by lacI
    332..354     +  RBS            RBS: efficient ribosome binding site from bacteriophage T7 gene 10 (Olins and Rangwala, 1989)
    367..1545    +  CDS            tufA: EFTU1_ECOLI - Experimental evidence at protein level: Swiss-Prot protein existence level 1. (Microbial infection) Required for the tRNase activity of CdiA-CT from E.coli strain NC101; the toxic CT module is thought to cleave tRNA in the context of translationally active GTP EF-Tu-aa-tRNA complexes. The toxin may remodel the EF-Tu-aa-tRNA complex to displace the 3'-end of the aa-tRNA so it can enter the toxin active site and be cleaved. GTP is required for tRNase activity but is not hydrolyzed. CdiA-CT is the toxic component of a toxin-immunity protein module, which functions as a cellular cont
   1594..1643    +  CDS            SET1 (fragment): solubility-enhancement tag derived from T7 phage gene 10B
   1651..1698    +  terminator     T7 terminator: transcription terminator for bacteriophage T7 RNA polymerase
   1721..1825    -  CDS            TcR (fragment): tetracycline efflux protein; tet; confers resistance to tetracycline
   1873..1901    -  promoter       tet promoter: E. coli promoter for tetracycline efflux protein gene
   2014..2118    +  promoter       AmpR promoter: bla
   2119..2979    +  CDS            AmpR: β-lactamase; bla; confers resistance to ampicillin, carbenicillin, and related antibiotics
   3150..3738    +  rep_origin     ori: high-copy-number ColE1/pMB1/pBR322/pUC origin of replication
   3924..4063    -  misc_feature   bom: basis of mobility region from pBR322
   4165..4356    -  CDS            rop: Rop protein, which maintains plasmids at low copy number; rop
   4373..4753    +  CDS            YPB1_ECOLX: Protein predicted: Swiss-Prot protein existence level 4. From Escherichia coli.
   4995..5619    -  CDS            TcR (fragment): tetracycline efflux protein; tet; confers resistance to tetracycline
   5634..5655    -  protein_bind   CAP binding site: CAP binding activates transcription in the presence of cAMP. E. coli catabolite activator protein
   5668..6750    -  CDS            lacI: lac repressor; lacI; The lac repressor binds to the lac operator to inhibit transcription in E. coli. This inhibition can be relieved by adding lactose or isopropyl-β-D-thiogalactopyranoside (IPTG).
   6751..6828    -  promoter       lacI promoter: lacI
   6836..252     -  CDS            TcR (fragment) (across the origin): tetracycline efflux protein; tet; confers resistance to tetracycline
>Addgene plasmid #111466 | B1-4 | addgene full sequence | sequence record 213276 | Addgene NGS Result
ATTAGGAAGCAGCCCAGTAGTAGGTTGAGGCCGTTGAGCACCGCCGCCGCAAGGAATGGTGCATGCAAGG
AGATGGCGCCCAACAGTCCCCCGGCCACGGGGCCTGCCACCATACCCACGCCGAAACAAGCGCTCATGAG
CCCGAAGTGGCGAGCCCGATCTTCCCCATCGGTGATGTCGGCGATATAGGCGCCAGCAACCGCACCTGTG
GCGCCGGTGATGCCGGCCACGATGCGTCCGGCGTAGAGGATCGAGATCTCGATCCCGCGAAATTAATACG
ACTCACTATAGGGGAATTGAGAGCGGATAACAATTCCCCTCTAGAAATAATTTTGTTTAACTTTAAGAAG
GAGATATACCATGCATTCTAAAGAAAAATTTGAACGTACAAAACCGCACGTTAACGTTGGTACTATCGGC
CACGTTGACCACGGTAAAACTACTCTGACCGCTGCAATCACCACCGTACTGGCTAAAACCTACGGCGGTG
CTGCTCGTGCATTCGACCAGATCGATAACGCGCCGGAAGAAAAAGCTCGTGGTATCACCATCAACACTTC
TCACGTTGAATACGACACCCCGACCCGTCACTACGCACACGTAGACTGCCCGGGGCACGCCGACTATGTT
AAAAACATGATCACCGGTGCTGCTCAGATGGACGGCGCGATCCTGGTAGTTGCTGCGACTGACGGCCCGA
TGCCGCAGACTCGTGAGCACATCCTGCTGGGTCGTCAGGTAGGCGTTCCGTACATCATCGTGTTCCTGAA
CAAATGCGACATGGTTGATGACGAAGAGCTGCTGGAACTGGTTGAAATGGAAGTTCGTGAACTTCTGTCT
CAGTACGACTTCCCGGGCGACGACACTCCGATCGTTCGTGGTTCTGCTCTGAAAGCGCTGGAAGGCGACG
CAGAGTGGGAAGCGAAAATCCTGGAACTGGCTGGCTTCCTGGATTCTTATATTCCGGAACCAGAGCGTGC
GATTGACAAGCCGTTCCTGCTGCCGATCGAAGACGTATTCTCCATCTCCGGTCGTGGTACCGTTGTTACC
GGTCGTGTAGAACGCGGTATCATCAAAGTTGGTGAAGAAGTTGAAATCGTTGGTATCAAAGAGACTCAGA
AGTCTACCTGTACTGGCGTTGAAATGTTCCGCAAACTGCTGGACGAAGGCCGTGCTGGTGAGAACGTAGG
TGTTCTGCTGCGTGGTATCAAACGTGAAGAAATCGAACGTGGTCAGGTACTGGCTAAGCCGGGCACCATC
AAGCCGCACACCAAGTTCGAATCTGAAGTGTACATTCTGTCCAAAGATGAAGGCGGCCGTCATACTCCGT
TCTTCAAAGGCTACCGTCCGCAGTTCTACTTCCGTACTACTGACGTGACTGGTACCATCGAACTGCCGGA
AGGCGTAGAGATGGTAATGCCGGGCGACAACATCAAAATGGTTGTTACCCTGATCCACCCGATCGCGATG
GACGACGGTCTGCGTTTCGCAATCCGTGAAGGCGGCCGTACCGTTGGCGCGGGCGTTGTTGCTAAAGTTC
TGGGCCATCATCATCACCATCATTAAAGCAGAGGCCATATGCTCGAGGATCCGGCTGCTAACAAAGCCCG
AAAGGAAGCTGAGTTGGCTGCTGCCACCGCTGAGCAATAACTAGCATAACCCCTTGGGGCCTCTAAACGG
GTCTTGAGGGGTTTTTTGCTGAAAGGAGGAACTATATCCGGATATCCCGCAAGAGGCCCGGCAGTACCGG
CATAACCAAGCCTATGCCTACAGCATCCAGGGTGACGGTGCCGAGGATGACGATGAGCGCATTGTTAGAT
TTCATACACGGTGCCTGACTGCGTTAGCAATTTAACTGTGATAAACTACCGCATTAAAGCTTATCGATGA
TAAGCTGTCAAACATGAGAATTCTTGAAGACGAAAGGGCCTCGTGATACGCCTATTTTTATAGGTTAATG
TCATGATAATAATGGTTTCTTAGACGTCAGGTGGCACTTTTCGGGGAAATGTGCGCGGAACCCCTATTTG
TTTATTTTTCTAAATACATTCAAATATGTATCCGCTCATGAGACAATAACCCTGATAAATGCTTCAATAA
TATTGAAAAAGGAAGAGTATGAGTATTCAACATTTCCGTGTCGCCCTTATTCCCTTTTTTGCGGCATTTT
GCCTTCCTGTTTTTGCTCACCCAGAAACGCTGGTGAAAGTAAAAGATGCTGAAGATCAGTTGGGTGCACG
AGTGGGTTACATCGAACTGGATCTCAACAGCGGTAAGATCCTTGAGAGTTTTCGCCCCGAAGAACGTTTT
CCAATGATGAGCACTTTTAAAGTTCTGCTATGTGGCGCGGTATTATCCCGTGTTGACGCCGGGCAAGAGC
AACTCGGTCGCCGCATACACTATTCTCAGAATGACTTGGTTGAGTACTCACCAGTCACAGAAAAGCATCT
TACGGATGGCATGACAGTAAGAGAATTATGCAGTGCTGCCATAACCATGAGTGATAACACTGCGGCCAAC
TTACTTCTGACAACGATCGGAGGACCGAAGGAGCTAACCGCTTTTTTGCACAACATGGGGGATCATGTAA
CTCGCCTTGATCGTTGGGAACCGGAGCTGAATGAAGCCATACCAAACGACGAGCGTGACACCACGATGCC
TGCAGCAATGGCAACAACGTTGCGCAAACTATTAACTGGCGAACTACTTACTCTAGCTTCCCGGCAACAA
TTAATAGACTGGATGGAGGCGGATAAAGTTGCAGGACCACTTCTGCGCTCGGCCCTTCCGGCTGGCTGGT
TTATTGCTGATAAATCTGGAGCCGGTGAGCGTGGGTCTCGCGGTATCATTGCAGCACTGGGGCCAGATGG
TAAGCCCTCCCGTATCGTAGTTATCTACACGACGGGGAGTCAGGCAACTATGGATGAACGAAATAGACAG
ATCGCTGAGATAGGTGCCTCACTGATTAAGCATTGGTAACTGTCAGACCAAGTTTACTCATATATACTTT
AGATTGATTTAAAACTTCATTTTTAATTTAAAAGGATCTAGGTGAAGATCCTTTTTGATAATCTCATGAC
CAAAATCCCTTAACGTGAGTTTTCGTTCCACTGAGCGTCAGACCCCGTAGAAAAGATCAAAGGATCTTCT
TGAGATCCTTTTTTTCTGCGCGTAATCTGCTGCTTGCAAACAAAAAAACCACCGCTACCAGCGGTGGTTT
GTTTGCCGGATCAAGAGCTACCAACTCTTTTTCCGAAGGTAACTGGCTTCAGCAGAGCGCAGATACCAAA
TACTGTCCTTCTAGTGTAGCCGTAGTTAGGCCACCACTTCAAGAACTCTGTAGCACCGCCTACATACCTC
GCTCTGCTAATCCTGTTACCAGTGGCTGCTGCCAGTGGCGATAAGTCGTGTCTTACCGGGTTGGACTCAA
GACGATAGTTACCGGATAAGGCGCAGCGGTCGGGCTGAACGGGGGGTTCGTGCACACAGCCCAGCTTGGA
GCGAACGACCTACACCGAACTGAGATACCTACAGCGTGAGCTATGAGAAAGCGCCACGCTTCCCGAAGGG
AGAAAGGCGGACAGGTATCCGGTAAGCGGCAGGGTCGGAACAGGAGAGCGCACGAGGGAGCTTCCAGGGG
GAAACGCCTGGTATCTTTATAGTCCTGTCGGGTTTCGCCACCTCTGACTTGAGCGTCGATTTTTGTGATG
CTCGTCAGGGGGGCGGAGCCTATGGAAAAACGCCAGCAACGCGGCCTTTTTACGGTTCCTGGCCTTTTGC
TGGCCTTTTGCTCACATGTTCTTTCCTGCGTTATCCCCTGATTCTGTGGATAACCGTATTACCGCCTTTG
AGTGAGCTGATACCGCTCGCCGCAGCCGAACGACCGAGCGCAGCGAGTCAGTGAGCGAGGAAGCGGAAGA
GCGCCTGATGCGGTATTTTCTCCTTACGCATCTGTGCGGTATTTCACACCGCAATGGTGCACTCTCAGTA
CAATCTGCTCTGATGCCGCATAGTTAAGCCAGTATACACTCCGCTATCGCTACGTGACTGGGTCATGGCT
GCGCCCCGACACCCGCCAACACCCGCTGACGCGCCCTGACGGGCTTGTCTGCTCCCGGCATCCGCTTACA
GACAAGCTGTGACCGTCTCCGGGAGCTGCATGTGTCAGAGGTTTTCACCGTCATCACCGAAACGCGCGAG
GCAGCTGCGGTAAAGCTCATCAGCGTGGTCGTGAAGCGATTCACAGATGTCTGCCTGTTCATCCGCGTCC
AGCTCGTTGAGTTTCTCCAGAAGCGTTAATGTCTGGCTTCTGATAAAGCGGGCCATGTTAAGGGCGGTTT
TTTCCTGTTTGGTCACTGATGCCTCCGTGTAAGGGGGATTTCTGTTCATGGGGGTAATGATACCGATGAA
ACGAGAGAGGATGCTCACGATACGGGTTACTGATGATGAACATGCCCGGTTACTGGAACGTTGTGAGGGT
AAACAACTGGCGGTATGGATGCGGCGGGACCAGAGAAAAATCACTCAGGGTCAATGCCAGCGCTTCGTTA
ATACAGATGTAGGTGTTCCACAGGGTAGCCAGCAGCATCCTGCGATGCAGATCCGGAACATAATGGTGCA
GGGCGCTGACTTCCGCGTTTCCAGACTTTACGAAACACGGAAACCGAAGACCATTCATGTTGTTGCTCAG
GTCGCAGACGTTTTGCAGCAGCAGTCGCTTCACGTTCGCTCGCGTATCGGTGATTCATTCTGCTAACCAG
TAAGGCAACCCCGCCAGCCTAGCCGGGTCCTCAACGACAGGAGCACGATCATGCGCACCCGTGGCCAGGA
CCCAACGCTGCCCGAGATGCGCCGCGTGCGGCTGCTGGAGATGGCGGACGCGATGGATATGTTCTGCCAA
GGGTTGGTTTGCGCATTCACAGTTCTCCGCAAGAATTGATTGGCTCCAATTCTTGGAGTGGTGAATCCGT
TAGCGAGGTGCCGCCGGCTTCCATTCAGGTCGAGGTGGCCCGGCTCCATGCACCGCGACGCAACGCGGGG
AGGCAGACAAGGTATAGGGCGGCGCCTACAATCCATGCCAACCCGTTCCATGTGCTCGCCGAGGCGGCAT
AAATCGCCGTGACGATCAGCGGTCCAATGATCGAAGTTAGGCTGGTAAGAGCCGCGAGCGATCCTTGAAG
CTGTCCCTGATGGTCGTCATCTACCTGCCTGGACAGCATGGCCTGCAACGCGGGCATCCCGATGCCGCCG
GAAGCGAGAAGAATCATAATGGGGAAGGCCATCCAGCCTCGCGTCGCGAACGCCAGCAAGACGTAGCCCA
GCGCGTCGGCCGCCATGCCGGCGATAATGGCCTGCTTCTCGCCGAAACGTTTGGTGGCGGGACCAGTGAC
GAAGGCTTGAGCGAGGGCGTGCAAGATTCCGAATACCGCAAGCGACAGGCCGATCATCGTCGCGCTCCAG
CGAAAGCGGTCCTCGCCGAAAATGACCCAGAGCGCTGCCGGCACCTGTCCTACGAGTTGCATGATAAAGA
AGACAGTCATAAGTGCGGCGACGATAGTCATGCCCCGCGCCCACCGGAAGGAGCTGACTGGGTTGAAGGC
TCTCAAGGGCATCGGTCGAGATCCCGGTGCCTAATGAGTGAGCTAACTTACATTAATTGCGTTGCGCTCA
CTGCCCGCTTTCCAGTCGGGAAACCTGTCGTGCCAGCTGCATTAATGAATCGGCCAACGCGCGGGGAGAG
GCGGTTTGCGTATTGGGCGCCAGGGTGGTTTTTCTTTTCACCAGTGAGACGGGCAACAGCTGATTGCCCT
TCACCGCCTGGCCCTGAGAGAGTTGCAGCAAGCGGTCCACGCTGGTTTGCCCCAGCAGGCGAAAATCCTG
TTTGATGGTGGTTAACGGCGGGATATAACATGAGCTGTCTTCGGTATCGTCGTATCCCACTACCGAGATA
TCCGCACCAACGCGCAGCCCGGACTCGGTAATGGCGCGCATTGCGCCCAGCGCCATCTGATCGTTGGCAA
CCAGCATCGCAGTGGGAACGATGCCCTCATTCAGCATTTGCATGGTTTGTTGAAAACCGGACATGGCACT
CCAGTCGCCTTCCCGTTCCGCTATCGGCTGAATTTGATTGCGAGTGAGATATTTATGCCAGCCAGCCAGA
CGCAGACGCGCCGAGACAGAACTTAATGGGCCCGCTAACAGCGCGATTTGCTGGTGACCCAATGCGACCA
GATGCTCCACGCCCAGTCGCGTACCGTCTTCATGGGAGAAAATAATACTGTTGATGGGTGTCTGGTCAGA
GACATCAAGAAATAACGCCGGAACATTAGTGCAGGCAGCTTCCACAGCAATGGCATCCTGGTCATCCAGC
GGATAGTTAATGATCAGCCCACTGACGCGTTGCGCGAGAAGATTGTGCACCGCCGCTTTACAGGCTTCGA
CGCCGCTTCGTTCTACCATCGACACCACCACGCTGGCACCCAGTTGATCGGCGCGAGATTTAATCGCCGC
GACAATTTGCGACGGCGCGTGCAGGGCCAGACTGGAGGTGGCAACGCCAATCAGCAACGACTGTTTGCCC
GCCAGTTGTTGTGCCACGCGGTTGGGAATGTAATTCAGCTCCGCCATCGCCGCTTCCACTTTTTCCCGCG
TTTTCGCAGAAACGTGGCTGGCCTGGTTCACCACGCGGGAAACGGTCTGATAAGAGACACCGGCATACTC
TGCGACATCGTATAACGTTACTGGTTTCACATTCACCACCCTGAATTGACTCTCTTCCGGGCGCTATCAT
GCCATACCGCGAAAGGTTTTGCGCCATTCGATGGTGTCCGGGATCTCGACGCTCTCCCTTATGCGACTCC
TGC
